Addgene plasmid #141766: TFORF0959
Purpose: Lentiviral vector for overexpressing transcription factor ORFs with unique 24-bp barcodes. Barcodes facilitate identification of transcription factors in pooled screens.
Depositing lab: Feng Zhang. Depositing organization: Broad Institute. Publication: A transcription factor atlas of directed differentiation. Joung J, Ma S, Tay T, Geiger-Schuller KR, Kirchgatterer PC, Verdine VK, Guo B, Arias-Garcia MA, Allen WE, Singh A, Kuksenko O, Abudayyeh OO, Gootenberg JS, Fu Z, Macrae RK, Buenrostro JD, Regev A, Zhang F. Cell. 2023 Jan 5;186(1):209-229.e26. doi: 10.1016/j.cell.2022.11.026. PubMed 36608654.
Backbone
  Vector backbone: pLX_TRC317
  Backbone manufacturer: Broad Institute Genetic Perturbation Platform
  Backbone size w/o insert (bp): 8264
  Vector type: Mammalian Expression, Lentiviral
  Selectable markers: Puromycin
Growth in bacteria
  Bacterial resistance: Ampicillin, 100 μg/mL
  Growth temperature: 37°C
  Growth strain: NEB Stable
  Copy number: High Copy
Gene/Insert
  Gene/Insert name: ERF
  Species: H. sapiens (human)
  Insert size (bp): 1523
  Entrez Gene: ERF (a.k.a. CHYTS, CRS4, PE-2, PE2)
  Promoter: EF1a
  Cloning method: Unknown
  Sequencing primers: 5′ GGGTGGAGACTGAAGTTAGGCCAG; 3′ CACATAGCGTAAAAGGAGCAACATAG
Terms and licenses: Academic/Nonprofit Terms; Industry Terms: Not Available to Industry
Depositor comments: NM_001308402,NM_001301035,NM_001312656,XM_017026468,XM_017026469,ENST00000440177 . The transcription factor ORF portion of this plasmid was synthesized by Genewiz. Please test multiple small colonies in case of plasmid recombination. To make this collection available in a timely manner, a portion of this collection was not fully sequenced by Addgene. If an Addgene verified full plasmid sequence is not available, please contact us prior to placing an order to request the full sequence.
How to cite: TFORF0959 was a gift from Feng Zhang (Addgene plasmid # 141766 ; http://n2t.net/addgene:141766 ; RRID:Addgene_141766)
