[The description below was written by a language model from this plasmid's Addgene catalogue record and pLannotate feature annotations shown in this document.]
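Description:
TFORF0959 is a lentiviral mammalian expression plasmid built on the pLX_TRC317 backbone and carrying the human ERF open reading frame, one member of a barcoded transcription factor ORF collection. It is propagated in E. coli through a high-copy ColE1/pUC-type origin with ampicillin selection (AmpR under its own promoter). An f1 origin and remnants of a lac/lacZα cloning region with T3 and T7 promoters are also annotated in the bacterial portion. The sequenced record is 9,787 nt, consistent with the stated backbone and insert sizes.

The viral portion has a third-generation, self-inactivating layout. An RSV promoter drives a truncated HIV-1 5' LTR, followed by the Ψ packaging signal with a gag fragment, the RRE for Rev-dependent nuclear export, a cPPT/CTS element, and a ΔU3 3' LTR with a downstream SV40 polyadenylation signal. Within this transfer cassette, an SV40 early promoter/origin segment precedes the puromycin N-acetyltransferase gene, which allows selection of transduced mammalian cells. The EF-1α promoter then drives constitutive expression of ERF, an ETS-family transcriptional repressor. A WPRE downstream of the ORF enhances transcript stability and expression. A short sequence annotated as a U6 promoter fragment lies between the ORF and the WPRE. The record states that each construct carries a unique 24-bp barcode, but the feature table does not annotate its position.

The plasmid is intended for overexpressing ERF in transduced cells, alone or within pooled screens. In such screens the barcode identifies which transcription factor each cell received, as in studies of directed differentiation. The depositor notes that the ORF was synthesized and that the plasmid may be prone to recombination.
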