Features (pLannotate 1.2.2; 31 found; start..end, strand, type, name):
      5..231     +  promoter       RSV promoter: Rous sarcoma virus enhancer/promoter
    232..412     +  LTR            5' LTR (truncated): truncated 5' long terminal repeat (LTR) from HIV-1
    459..584     +  misc_feature   HIV-1 Ψ: packaging signal of human immunodeficiency virus type 1
    568..931     +  CDS            HIV-1 gag (fragment): gag protein from human immunodeficiency virus 1; gag
   1077..1310    +  misc_feature   RRE: The Rev response element (RRE) of HIV-1 allows for Rev-dependent mRNA export from the nucleus to the cytoplasm.
   1687..1713    +  CDS            Rev (fragment): human immunodeficiency virus 1 (HIV-1) Rev protein; rev; enhances nuclear export of unspliced and incompletely spliced viral mRNAs
   1720..1743    +  promoter       SV40 promoter (fragment): SV40 early promoter
   1744..1815    +  promoter       SV40 promoter (fragment): SV40 enhancer and early promoter
   1839..1974    +  rep_origin     SV40 ori: SV40 origin of replication
   2020..2616    +  CDS            PuroR (fragment): puromycin N-acetyltransferase; pac from Streptomyces; confers resistance to puromycin
   2665..2782    +  misc_feature   cPPT/CTS: central polypurine tract and central termination sequence of HIV-1
   2847..2913    +  CDS            small t antigen (fragment): SV40 (simian virus 40) small t antigen
   2920..4098    +  promoter       EF-1α promoter: strong constitutive promoter for human elongation factor EF-1α
   4115..5533    +  CDS            ERF (fragment): ERF_HUMAN - Experimental evidence at protein level: Swiss-Prot protein existence level 1. Potent transcriptional repressor that binds to the H1 element of the Ets2 promoter. May regulate other genes involved in cellular proliferation. Required for extraembryonic ectoderm differentiation, ectoplacental cone cavity closure, and chorioallantoic attachment (By similarity). May be important for regulating trophoblast stem cell differentiation (By similarity). From Homo sapiens (Human).
   5549..5602    +  promoter       U6 promoter (fragment): RNA polymerase III promoter for human U6 snRNA
   5644..6232    +  misc_feature   WPRE: woodchuck hepatitis virus posttranscriptional regulatory element
   6283..6302    +  misc_feature   cPPT/CTS (fragment): central polypurine tract and central termination sequence of HIV-1
   6304..6537    +  LTR            3' LTR (ΔU3): self-inactivating 3' long terminal repeat (LTR) from HIV-1
   6615..6736    +  polyA_signal   SV40 poly(A) signal: SV40 polyadenylation signal
   6776..6911    +  rep_origin     SV40 ori: SV40 origin of replication
   6932..6950    -  promoter       T7 promoter: promoter for bacteriophage T7 RNA polymerase
   6958..7113    +  CDS            lacZα (fragment): LacZα fragment of β-galactosidase; lacZ fragment
   7118..7546    +  rep_origin     f1 ori (sequence partly withheld): f1 bacteriophage origin of replication; arrow indicates direction of (+) strand synthesis
   7599..7703    +  promoter       AmpR promoter: bla
   7704..8564    +  CDS            AmpR: β-lactamase; bla; confers resistance to ampicillin, carbenicillin, and related antibiotics
   8735..9323    +  rep_origin     ori: high-copy-number ColE1/pMB1/pBR322/pUC origin of replication
   9506..9598    +  CDS            lacI (fragment): lac repressor; lacI; The lac repressor binds to the lac operator to inhibit transcription in E. coli. This inhibition can be relieved by adding lactose or isopropyl-β-D-thiogalactopyranoside (IPTG).
   9611..9632    +  protein_bind   CAP binding site: CAP binding activates transcription in the presence of cAMP. E. coli catabolite activator protein
   9647..9677    +  promoter       lac promoter: promoter for the E. coli lac operon
   9685..9701    +  protein_bind   lac operator: The lac repressor binds to the lac operator to inhibit transcription in E. coli. This inhibition can be relieved by adding lactose or isopropyl-β-D-thiogalactopyranoside (IPTG). lac repressor encoded by lacI
   9746..9764    +  promoter       T3 promoter: promoter for bacteriophage T3 RNA polymerase
>Addgene plasmid #141766 | TFORF0959 | addgene full sequence | sequence record 388527 | Addgene NGS Result
TTAATGTAGTCTTATGCAATACTCTTGTAGTCTTGCAACATGGTAACGATGAGTTAGCAACATGCCTTAC
AAGGAGAGAAAAAGCACCGTGCATGCCGATTGGTGGAAGTAAGGTGGTACGATCGTGCCTTATTAGGAAG
GCAACAGACGGGTCTGACATGGATTGGACGAACCACTGAATTGCCGCATTGCAGAGATATTGTATTTAAG
TGCCTAGCTCGATACATAAACGGGTCTCTCTGGTTAGACCAGATCTGAGCCTGGGAGCTCTCTGGCTAAC
TAGGGAACCCACTGCTTAAGCCTCAATAAAGCTTGCCTTGAGTGCTTCAAGTAGTGTGTGCCCGTCTGTT
GTGTGACTCTGGTAACTAGAGATCCCTCAGACCCTTTTAGTCAGTGTGGAAAATCTCTAGCAGTGGCGCC
CGAACAGGGACTTGAAAGCGAAAGGGAAACCAGAGGAGCTCTCTCGACGCAGGACTCGGCTTGCTGAAGC
GCGCACGGCAAGAGGCGAGGGGCGGCGACTGGTGAGTACGCCAAAAATTTTGACTAGCGGAGGCTAGAAG
GAGAGAGATGGGTGCGAGAGCGTCAGTATTAAGCGGGGGAGAATTAGATCGCGATGGGAAAAAATTCGGT
TAAGGCCAGGGGGAAAGAAAAAATATAAATTAAAACATATAGTATGGGCAAGCAGGGAGCTAGAACGATT
CGCAGTTAATCCTGGCCTGTTAGAAACATCAGAAGGCTGTAGACAAATACTGGGACAGCTACAACCATCC
CTTCAGACAGGATCAGAAGAACTTAGATCATTATATAATACAGTAGCAACCCTCTATTGTGTGCATCAAA
GGATAGAGATAAAAGACACCAAGGAAGCTTTAGACAAGATAGAGGAAGAGCAAAACAAAAGTAAGACCAC
CGCACAGCAAGCGGCCGCTGATCTTCAGACCTGGAGGAGGAGATATGAGGGACAATTGGAGAAGTGAATT
ATATAAATATAAAGTAGTAAAAATTGAACCATTAGGAGTAGCACCCACCAAGGCAAAGAGAAGAGTGGTG
CAGAGAGAAAAAAGAGCAGTGGGAATAGGAGCTTTGTTCCTTGGGTTCTTGGGAGCAGCAGGAAGCACTA
TGGGCGCAGCGTCAATGACGCTGACGGTACAGGCCAGACAATTATTGTCTGGTATAGTGCAGCAGCAGAA
CAATTTGCTGAGGGCTATTGAGGCGCAACAGCATCTGTTGCAACTCACAGTCTGGGGCATCAAGCAGCTC
CAGGCAAGAATCCTGGCTGTGGAAAGATACCTAAAGGATCAACAGCTCCTGGGGATTTGGGGTTGCTCTG
GAAAACTCATTTGCACCACTGCTGTGCCTTGGAATGCTAGTTGGAGTAATAAATCTCTGGAACAGATTTG
GAATCACACGACCTGGATGGAGTGGGACAGAGAAATTAACAATTACACAAGCTTAATACACTCCTTAATT
GAAGAATCGCAAAACCAGCAAGAAAAGAATGAACAAGAATTATTGGAATTAGATAAATGGGCAAGTTTGT
GGAATTGGTTTAACATAACAAATTGGCTGTGGTATATAAAATTATTCATAATGATAGTAGGAGGCTTGGT
AGGTTTAAGAATAGTTTTTGCTGTACTTTCTATAGTGAATAGAGTTAGGCAGGGATATTCACCATTATCG
TTTCAGACCCACCTCCCAACCCCGAGGGGACCCATGCATTGCATCTCAATTAGTCAGCAACCAGGTGTGG
AAAGTCCCCAGGCTCCCCAGCAGGCAGAAGTATGCAAAGCATGCGTCTCAATTAGTCAGCAACCATAGTC
CCGCCCCTAACTCCGCCCATCCCGCCCCTAACTCCGCCCAGTTCCGCCCATTCTCCGCCCCATGGCTGAC
TAATTTTTTTTATTTATGCAGAGGCCGAGGCCGCCTCGGCCTCTGAGCTATTCCAGAAGTAGTGAGGAGG
CTTTTTTGGAGGCCTAGGCTTTTGCAAAAAGCTTTCTAGAGGTACCACCGGAGCTTACCATGACCGAGTA
CAAGCCCACGGTGCGCCTCGCCACCCGCGACGACGTCCCCAGGGCCGTACGCACCCTCGCCGCCGCGTTC
GCCGACTACCCCGCCACGCGCCACACCGTCGATCCGGACCGCCACATCGAGCGGGTCACCGAGCTGCAAG
AACTCTTCCTCACGCGCGTCGGGCTCGACATCGGCAAGGTGTGGGTCGCGGACGACGGCGCCGCCGTGGC
GGTCTGGACCACGCCGGAGAGCGTCGAAGCGGGGGCGGTGTTCGCCGAGATCGGCCCGCGCATGGCCGAG
TTGAGCGGTTCCCGGCTGGCCGCGCAGCAACAGATGGAAGGCCTCCTGGCGCCGCACCGGCCCAAGGAGC
CCGCGTGGTTCCTGGCCACCGTCGGCGTCTCGCCCGACCACCAGGGCAAGGGTCTGGGCAGCGCCGTCGT
GCTCCCCGGAGTGGAGGCGGCCGAGCGCGCCGGGGTGCCCGCCTTCCTGGAGACCTCCGCGCCCCGCAAC
CTCCCCTTCTACGAGCGGCTCGGCTTCACCGTCACCGCCGACGTCGAGGTGCCCGAAGGACCGCGCACCT
GGTGCATGACCCGCAAGCCCGGTGCCAGTTAACGAATTCTAGATCTTGAGACAAATGGCAGTATTCATCC
ACAATTTTAAAAGAAAAGGGGGGATTGGGGGGTACAGTGCAGGGGAAAGAATAGTAGACATAATAGCAAC
AGACATACAAACTAAAGAATTACAAAAACAAATTACAAAAATTCAAAATTTTCGGGTTTATTACAGGGAC
AGCAGAGATCCACTTTGGCGCCGGCTCGAGGCCTGCAGGTGCAAAGATGGATAAAGTTTTAAACAGAGAG
GAATCTTTGCAGCTAATGGACCTTCTAGGTCTTGAAAGGAGTGGGAATTGGCTCCGGTGCCCGTCAGTGG
GCAGAGCGCACATCGCCCACAGTCCCCGAGAAGTTGGGGGGAGGGGTCGGCAATTGAACCGGTGCCTAGA
GAAGGTGGCGCGGGGTAAACTGGGAAAGTGATGTCGTGTACTGGCTCCGCCTTTTTCCCGAGGGTGGGGG
AGAACCGTATATAAGTGCAGTAGTCGCCGTGAACGTTCTTTTTCGCAACGGGTTTGCCGCCAGAACACAG
GTAAGTGCCGTGTGTGGTTCCCGCGGGCCTGGCCTCTTTACGGGTTATGGCCCTTGCGTGCCTTGAATTA
CTTCCACCTGGCTGCAGTACGTGATTCTTGATCCCGAGCTTCGGGTTGGAAGTGGGTGGGAGAGTTCGAG
GCCTTGCGCTTAAGGAGCCCCTTCGCCTCGTGCTTGAGTTGAGGCCTGGCCTGGGCGCTGGGGCCGCCGC
GTGCGAATCTGGTGGCACCTTCGCGCCTGTCTCGCTGCTTTCGATAAGTCTCTAGCCATTTAAAATTTTT
GATGACCTGCTGCGACGCTTTTTTTCTGGCAAGATAGTCTTGTAAATGCGGGCCAAGATCTGCACACTGG
TATTTCGGTTTTTGGGGCCGCGGGCGGCGACGGGGCCCGTGCGTCCCAGCGCACATGTTCGGCGAGGCGG
GGCCTGCGAGCGCGGCCACCGAGAATCGGACGGGGGTAGTCTCAAGCTGGCCGGCCTGCTCTGGTGCCTG
GCCTCGCGCCGCCGTGTATCGCCCCGCCCTGGGCGGCAAGGCTGGCCCGGTCGGCACCAGTTGCGTGAGC
GGAAAGATGGCCGCTTCCCGGCCCTGCTGCAGGGAGCTCAAAATGGAGGACGCGGCGCTCGGGAGAGCGG
GCGGGTGAGTCACCCACACAAAGGAAAAGGGCCTTTCCGTCCTCAGCCGTCGCTTCATGTGACTCCACGG
AGTACCGGGCGCCGTCCAGGCACCTCGATTAGTTCTCGAGCTTTTGGAGTACGTCGTCTTTAGGTTGGGG
GGAGGGGTTTTATGCGATGGAGTTTCCCCACACTGAGTGGGTGGAGACTGAAGTTAGGCCAGCTTGGCAC
TTGATGTAATTCTCCTTGGAATTTGCCCTTTTTGAGTTTGGATCTTGGTTCATTCTCAAGCCTCAGACAG
TGGTTCAAAGTTTTTTTCTTCCATTTCAGGTGTCGTGAGGCTAGCACCGCCACCATGAATTACGACAAGC
TGAGCCGGGCCCTGCGCTATTACTATAACAAGCGCATTCTGCACAAGACCAAGGGGAAACGGTTCACCTA
CAAGTTCAATTTCAACAAACTGGTGCTGGTCAATTACCCATTCATTGATGTGGGGTTGGCTGGGGGTGCA
GTGCCCCAGAGTGCCCCGCCAGTGCCGTCGGGTGGTAGCCACTTCCGCTTCCCTCCCTCAACGCCCTCCG
AGGTGCTGTCCCCCACCGAGGACCCCCGCTCACCACCAGCCTGCTCTTCATCTTCATCTTCCCTCTTCTC
GGCTGTGGTGGCCCGCCGCCTGGGCCGAGGCTCAGTCAGTGACTGTAGTGATGGCACGTCAGAGCTGGAG
GAACCGCTGGGAGAGGATCCCCGCGCCCGACCACCCGGCCCTCCGGATCTGGGTGCCTTCCGAGGGCCCC
CGCTGGCCCGCCTGCCCCATGACCCTGGTGTCTTCCGAGTCTATCCCCGGCCTCGGGGTGGCCCTGAACC
CCTCAGCCCCTTCCCTGTGTCGCCTCTGGCCGGTCCTGGATCCCTGCTGCCCCCTCAGCTCTCCCCGGCT
CTGCCCATGACGCCCACCCACCTGGCCTACACTCCCTCGCCCACGCTGAGCCCGATGTACCCCAGTGGTG
GCGGGGGGCCCAGCGGCTCAGGGGGAGGCTCCCACTTCTCCTTCAGCCCTGAGGACATGAAACGGTACCT
GCAGGCCCACACCCAAAGCGTCTACAACTACCACCTCAGCCCCCGCGCCTTCCTGCACTACCCTGGGCTG
GTGGTGCCCCAGCCCCAGCGCCCTGACAAGTGCCCGCTGCCGCCCATGGCACCCGAGACCCCACCGGTCC
CCTCCTCGGCCTCGTCATCCTCTTCTTCTTCTTCCTCCCCATTCAAGTTTAAGCTCCAGCCGCCCCCACT
CGGACGCCGGCAGCGGGCAGCTGGGGAGAAGGCCGTAGCCGGTGCTGACAAGAGCGGTGGCAGTGCAGGC
GGGCTGGCTGAGGGGGCAGGGGCGCTAGCCCCACCGCCCCCGCCACCACAGATCAAGGTGGAGCCCATCT
CGGAAGGCGAGTCGGAGGAGGTAGAGGTGACTGACATCAGTGATGAGGATGAGGAAGACGGGGAGGTGTT
CAAGACGCCCCGTGCCCCACCTGCACCCCCTAAGCCTGAGCCCGGCGAGGCACCCGGGGCATCCCAGTGC
ATGCCCCTCAAGCTACGCTTTAAGCGGCGCTGGAGTGAAGACTGTCGCCTCGAAGGGGGTGGGGGCCCCG
CTGGGGGCTTTGAGGATGAGGGTGAGGACAAGAAGGTGCGTGGGGAGGGGCCTGGGGAGGCTGGGGGGCC
CCTCACCCCAAGGCGGGTGAGCTCTGACCTCCAGCATGCCACGGCCCAGCTCTCCCTGGAGCACCGAGAC
TCCTAGTAATGAACTAGTCCGTAACTTGAAAGTATTTCGATTTCTTGGCTTTATATATCTTGTGGAAAGG
ACGAATTGCGCACCTCTGGACCGGTCTGACGCGTTAAGTCGACAATCAACCTCTGGATTACAAAATTTGT
GAAAGATTGACTGGTATTCTTAACTATGTTGCTCCTTTTACGCTATGTGGATACGCTGCTTTAATGCCTT
TGTATCATGCTATTGCTTCCCGTATGGCTTTCATTTTCTCCTCCTTGTATAAATCCTGGTTGCTGTCTCT
TTATGAGGAGTTGTGGCCCGTTGTCAGGCAACGTGGCGTGGTGTGCACTGTGTTTGCTGACGCAACCCCC
ACTGGTTGGGGCATTGCCACCACCTGTCAGCTCCTTTCCGGGACTTTCGCTTTCCCCCTCCCTATTGCCA
CGGCGGAACTCATCGCCGCCTGCCTTGCCCGCTGCTGGACAGGGGCTCGGCTGTTGGGCACTGACAATTC
CGTGGTGTTGTCGGGGAAATCATCGTCCTTTCCTTGGCTGCTCGCCTGTGTTGCCACCTGGATTCTGCGC
GGGACGTCCTTCTGCTACGTCCCTTCGGCCCTCAATCCAGCGGACCTTCCTTCCCGCGGCCTGCTGCCGG
CTCTGCGGCCTCTTCCGCGTCTTCGCCTTCGCCCTCAGACGAGTCGGATCTCCCTTTGGGCCGCCTCCCC
GCGTCGACTTTAAGACCAATGACTTACAAGGCAGCTGTAGATCTTAGCCACTTTTTAAAAGAAAAGGGGG
GACTGGAAGGGCTAATTCACTCCCAACGAAGACAAGATCTGCTTTTTGCTTGTACTGGGTCTCTCTGGTT
AGACCAGATCTGAGCCTGGGAGCTCTCTGGCTAACTAGGGAACCCACTGCTTAAGCCTCAATAAAGCTTG
CCTTGAGTGCTTCAAGTAGTGTGTGCCCGTCTGTTGTGTGACTCTGGTAACTAGAGATCCCTCAGACCCT
TTTAGTCAGTGTGGAAAATCTCTAGCAGTACGTATAGTAGTTCATGTCATCTTATTATTCAGTATTTATA
ACTTGCAAAGAAATGAATATCAGAGAGTGAGAGGAACTTGTTTATTGCAGCTTATAATGGTTACAAATAA
AGCAATAGCATCACAAATTTCACAAATAAAGCATTTTTTTCACTGCATTCTAGTTGTGGTTTGTCCAAAC
TCATCAATGTATCTTATCATGTCTGGCTCTAGCTATCCCGCCCCTAACTCCGCCCATCCCGCCCCTAACT
CCGCCCAGTTCCGCCCATTCTCCGCCCCATGGCTGACTAATTTTTTTTATTTATGCAGAGGCCGAGGCCG
CCTCGGCCTCTGAGCTATTCCAGAAGTAGTGAGGAGGCTTTTTTGGAGGCCTAGGGACGTACCCAATTCG
CCCTATAGTGAGTCGTATTACGCGCGCTCACTGGCCGTCGTTTTACAACGTCGTGACTGGGAAAACCCTG
GCGTTACCCAACTTAATCGCCTTGCAGCACATCCCCCTTTCGCCAGCTGGCGTAATAGCGAAGAGGCCCG
CACCGATCGCCCTTCCCAACAGTTGCGCAGCCTGAATGGCGAATGGG
[124 nt withheld, positions 7118-7241]
C
[91 nt withheld, positions 7243-7333]
A
[49 nt withheld, positions 7335-7383]
CCTTTGACGTTGGAGTCCACGTTCTTT
[37 nt withheld, positions 7411-7447]
ACCCTATCTCGGTCTATTCTTTTGATTTATAAGGGATTTTGCCGATTTCGGCCTATTGGTTAAAAAATGA
GCTGATTTAACAAAAATTTAACGCGAATTTTAACAAAATATTAACGCTTACAATTTAGGTGGCACTTTTC
GGGGAAATGTGCGCGGAACCCCTATTTGTTTATTTTTCTAAATACATTCAAATATGTATCCGCTCATGAG
ACAATAACCCTGATAAATGCTTCAATAATATTGAAAAAGGAAGAGTATGAGTATTCAACATTTCCGTGTC
GCCCTTATTCCCTTTTTTGCGGCATTTTGCCTTCCTGTTTTTGCTCACCCAGAAACGCTGGTGAAAGTAA
AAGATGCTGAAGATCAGTTGGGTGCACGAGTGGGTTACATCGAACTGGATCTCAACAGCGGTAAGATCCT
TGAGAGTTTTCGCCCCGAAGAACGTTTTCCAATGATGAGCACTTTTAAAGTTCTGCTATGTGGCGCGGTA
TTATCCCGTATTGACGCCGGGCAAGAGCAACTCGGTCGCCGCATACACTATTCTCAGAATGACTTGGTTG
AGTACTCACCAGTCACAGAAAAGCATCTTACGGATGGCATGACAGTAAGAGAATTATGCAGTGCTGCCAT
AACCATGAGTGATAACACTGCGGCCAACTTACTTCTGACAACGATCGGAGGACCGAAGGAGCTAACCGCT
TTTTTGCACAACATGGGGGATCATGTAACTCGCCTTGATCGTTGGGAACCGGAGCTGAATGAAGCCATAC
CAAACGACGAGCGTGACACCACGATGCCTGTAGCAATGGCAACAACGTTGCGCAAACTATTAACTGGCGA
ACTACTTACTCTAGCTTCCCGGCAACAATTAATAGACTGGATGGAGGCGGATAAAGTTGCAGGACCACTT
CTGCGCTCGGCCCTTCCGGCTGGCTGGTTTATTGCTGATAAATCTGGAGCCGGTGAGCGTGGGTCTCGCG
GTATCATTGCAGCACTGGGGCCAGATGGTAAGCCCTCCCGTATCGTAGTTATCTACACGACGGGGAGTCA
GGCAACTATGGATGAACGAAATAGACAGATCGCTGAGATAGGTGCCTCACTGATTAAGCATTGGTAACTG
TCAGACCAAGTTTACTCATATATACTTTAGATTGATTTAAAACTTCATTTTTAATTTAAAAGGATCTAGG
TGAAGATCCTTTTTGATAATCTCATGACCAAAATCCCTTAACGTGAGTTTTCGTTCCACTGAGCGTCAGA
CCCCGTAGAAAAGATCAAAGGATCTTCTTGAGATCCTTTTTTTCTGCGCGTAATCTGCTGCTTGCAAACA
AAAAAACCACCGCTACCAGCGGTGGTTTGTTTGCCGGATCAAGAGCTACCAACTCTTTTTCCGAAGGTAA
CTGGCTTCAGCAGAGCGCAGATACCAAATACTGTTCTTCTAGTGTAGCCGTAGTTAGGCCACCACTTCAA
GAACTCTGTAGCACCGCCTACATACCTCGCTCTGCTAATCCTGTTACCAGTGGCTGCTGCCAGTGGCGAT
AAGTCGTGTCTTACCGGGTTGGACTCAAGACGATAGTTACCGGATAAGGCGCAGCGGTCGGGCTGAACGG
GGGGTTCGTGCACACAGCCCAGCTTGGAGCGAACGACCTACACCGAACTGAGATACCTACAGCGTGAGCT
ATGAGAAAGCGCCACGCTTCCCGAAGGGAGAAAGGCGGACAGGTATCCGGTAAGCGGCAGGGTCGGAACA
GGAGAGCGCACGAGGGAGCTTCCAGGGGGAAACGCCTGGTATCTTTATAGTCCTGTCGGGTTTCGCCACC
TCTGACTTGAGCGTCGATTTTTGTGATGCTCGTCAGGGGGGCGGAGCCTATGGAAAAACGCCAGCAACGC
GGCCTTTTTACGGTTCCTGGCCTTTTGCTGGCCTTTTGCTCACATGTTCTTTCCTGCGTTATCCCCTGAT
TCTGTGGATAACCGTATTACCGCCTTTGAGTGAGCTGATACCGCTCGCCGCAGCCGAACGACCGAGCGCA
GCGAGTCAGTGAGCGAGGAAGCGGAAGAGCGCCCAATACGCAAACCGCCTCTCCCCGCGCGTTGGCCGAT
TCATTAATGCAGCTGGCACGACAGGTTTCCCGACTGGAAAGCGGGCAGTGAGCGCAACGCAATTAATGTG
AGTTAGCTCACTCATTAGGCACCCCAGGCTTTACACTTTATGCTTCCGGCTCGTATGTTGTGTGGAATTG
TGAGCGGATAACAATTTCACACAGGAAACAGCTATGACCATGATTACGCCAAGCGCGCAATTAACCCTCA
CTAAAGGGAACAAAAGCTGGAGCTGCAAGC
