>Addgene plasmid #141766 | TFORF0959 | depositor partial sequence | sequence record 277435 | Insert
ACCGCCACCATGAATTACGACAAGCTGAGCCGGGCCCTGCGCTATTACTATAACAAGCGCATTCTGCACA
AGACCAAGGGGAAACGGTTCACCTACAAGTTCAATTTCAACAAACTGGTGCTGGTCAATTACCCATTCAT
TGATGTGGGGTTGGCTGGGGGTGCAGTGCCCCAGAGTGCCCCGCCAGTGCCGTCGGGTGGTAGCCACTTC
CGCTTCCCTCCCTCAACGCCCTCCGAGGTGCTGTCCCCCACCGAGGACCCCCGCTCACCACCAGCCTGCT
CTTCATCTTCATCTTCCCTCTTCTCGGCTGTGGTGGCCCGCCGCCTGGGCCGAGGCTCAGTCAGTGACTG
TAGTGATGGCACGTCAGAGCTGGAGGAACCGCTGGGAGAGGATCCCCGCGCCCGACCACCCGGCCCTCCG
GATCTGGGTGCCTTCCGAGGGCCCCCGCTGGCCCGCCTGCCCCATGACCCTGGTGTCTTCCGAGTCTATC
CCCGGCCTCGGGGTGGCCCTGAACCCCTCAGCCCCTTCCCTGTGTCGCCTCTGGCCGGTCCTGGATCCCT
GCTGCCCCCTCAGCTCTCCCCGGCTCTGCCCATGACGCCCACCCACCTGGCCTACACTCCCTCGCCCACG
CTGAGCCCGATGTACCCCAGTGGTGGCGGGGGGCCCAGCGGCTCAGGGGGAGGCTCCCACTTCTCCTTCA
GCCCTGAGGACATGAAACGGTACCTGCAGGCCCACACCCAAAGCGTCTACAACTACCACCTCAGCCCCCG
CGCCTTCCTGCACTACCCTGGGCTGGTGGTGCCCCAGCCCCAGCGCCCTGACAAGTGCCCGCTGCCGCCC
ATGGCACCCGAGACCCCACCGGTCCCCTCCTCGGCCTCGTCATCCTCTTCTTCTTCTTCCTCCCCATTCA
AGTTTAAGCTCCAGCCGCCCCCACTCGGACGCCGGCAGCGGGCAGCTGGGGAGAAGGCCGTAGCCGGTGC
TGACAAGAGCGGTGGCAGTGCAGGCGGGCTGGCTGAGGGGGCAGGGGCGCTAGCCCCACCGCCCCCGCCA
CCACAGATCAAGGTGGAGCCCATCTCGGAAGGCGAGTCGGAGGAGGTAGAGGTGACTGACATCAGTGATG
AGGATGAGGAAGACGGGGAGGTGTTCAAGACGCCCCGTGCCCCACCTGCACCCCCTAAGCCTGAGCCCGG
CGAGGCACCCGGGGCATCCCAGTGCATGCCCCTCAAGCTACGCTTTAAGCGGCGCTGGAGTGAAGACTGT
CGCCTCGAAGGGGGTGGGGGCCCCGCTGGGGGCTTTGAGGATGAGGGTGAGGACAAGAAGGTGCGTGGGG
AGGGGCCTGGGGAGGCTGGGGGGCCCCTCACCCCAAGGCGGGTGAGCTCTGACCTCCAGCATGCCACGGC
CCAGCTCTCCCTGGAGCACCGAGACTCCTAGTAATGAACTAGTCCGTAACTTGAAAGTATTTCGATTTCT
TGGCTTTATATATCTTGTGGAAAGGACGAATTGCGCACCTCTGGACCGGTCTG
