>Addgene plasmid #141766 | TFORF0959 | depositor partial sequence | sequence record 277436 | Barcode
ATTGCGCACCTCTGGACCGGTCTG
